Addgene plasmid #169953: pcDNA3.1 LIC 6A CARD8-FLAG F370G
Purpose: Mammalian expression of CARD8-FLAG with a site III mutation (F370G)
Depositing lab: Hao Wu. Depositing organization: Boston Children's Hospital. Publication: Dipeptidyl peptidase 9 sets a threshold for CARD8 inflammasome formation by sequestering its active C-terminal fragment. Sharif H, Hollingsworth LR, Griswold AR, Hsiao JC, Wang Q, Bachovchin DA, Wu H. Immunity. 2021 Jul 13;54(7):1392-1404.e10. doi: 10.1016/j.immuni.2021.04.024. Epub 2021 May 20. PubMed 34019797.
Backbone
  Vector backbone: pcDNA3.1 LIC 6A
  Vector type: Mammalian Expression
Growth in bacteria
  Bacterial resistance: Ampicillin, 100 μg/mL
  Growth temperature: 37°C
  Growth strain: DH5alpha
  Copy number: High Copy
Gene/Insert
  Gene/Insert name: CARD8
  Species: H. sapiens (human)
  Mutation: F370G
  Entrez Gene: CARD8 (a.k.a. CARDINAL, DACAR, DAKAR, NDPP, NDPP1, TUCAN)
  Promoter: CMV
  Tag / fusion protein: FLAG (C terminal on insert)
  Cloning method: Ligation Independent Cloning
  Sequencing primers: 5′ CMV F; 3′ BGHR
Terms and licenses: Academic/Nonprofit Terms; Industry Terms: Not Available to Industry
How to cite: pcDNA3.1 LIC 6A CARD8-FLAG F370G was a gift from Hao Wu (Addgene plasmid # 169953 ; http://n2t.net/addgene:169953 ; RRID:Addgene_169953)
