[The description below was written by a language model from this plasmid's Addgene catalogue record and pLannotate feature annotations shown in this document.]
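Description:
pcDNA3.1 LIC 6A CARD8-FLAG F370G is a mammalian expression plasmid of about 7.1 kb, built on a pcDNA3.1 derivative adapted for ligation-independent cloning. It is maintained in E. coli at high copy through a ColE1/pUC-type origin and selected with ampicillin via the β-lactamase gene. An f1 origin is also present. For mammalian cells, the backbone carries a neomycin phosphotransferase cassette driven by the SV40 early promoter and terminated by the SV40 poly(A) signal, which would allow G418 selection of stable transfectants. Several short annotated fragments (an HIV-1 LTR piece, ble, lacI, bom, and an attB2-like site) appear to be backbone remnants or partial sequence matches rather than functional parts.

The payload is human CARD8, expressed from the CMV immediate early enhancer and promoter and terminated by the bovine growth hormone polyadenylation signal. The catalogue fields describe a C-terminal FLAG tag, useful for immunodetection or pull-down, although the feature table does not annotate the tag separately. T7 and SP6 promoters flank the insert, as is typical of this backbone. The coding sequence carries an F370G substitution, which the record describes as a "site III" mutation. The associated publication concerns how dipeptidyl peptidase 9 restrains CARD8 inflammasome formation by sequestering the active C-terminal fragment of CARD8, so this mutant was presumably made to probe an interaction surface relevant to that regulation. The record does not define site III further. The construct is suited to transient or stable expression of the mutant protein in mammalian cells, for comparison with wild-type CARD8.
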