Features (pLannotate 1.2.2; 22 found; start..end, strand, type, name):
      1..380     +  enhancer       CMV enhancer: human cytomegalovirus immediate early enhancer
    381..584     +  promoter       CMV promoter: human cytomegalovirus (CMV) immediate early promoter
    580..613     +  LTR            5' LTR (truncated) (fragment): truncated 5' long terminal repeat (LTR) from HIV-1
    629..647     +  promoter       T7 promoter: promoter for bacteriophage T7 RNA polymerase
    698..2308    +  CDS            CARD8: CARD8_HUMAN - Also known as DACAR From Homo sapiens (Human).
   2310..2334    -  protein_bind   attB2: mutant version of attB; recombination site for the Gateway® BP reaction BP Clonase™
   2406..2424    -  promoter       SP6 promoter: promoter for bacteriophage SP6 RNA polymerase
   2450..2674    +  polyA_signal   bGH poly(A) signal: bovine growth hormone polyadenylation signal
   2678..2699    +  promoter       SV40 promoter (fragment): SV40 enhancer and early promoter
   2720..3148    +  rep_origin     f1 ori (sequence partly withheld): f1 bacteriophage origin of replication; arrow indicates direction of (+) strand synthesis
   3162..3491    +  promoter       SV40 promoter: SV40 enhancer and early promoter
   3558..4349    +  CDS            neo: KKA2_KLEPN - Also known as kan, nptII. Experimental evidence at protein level: Swiss-Prot protein existence level 1. Resistance to kanamycin, neomycin, paromomycin, ribostamycin, butirosin and gentamicin B. From Klebsiella pneumoniae.
   4373..4531    +  CDS            ble (fragment): BLE_KLEPN - Experimental evidence at protein level: Swiss-Prot protein existence level 1. Binding protein with a strong affinity to the bleomycin family of antibiotics. Binds to CL990; an antimitotic-antibiotic compound. From Klebsiella pneumoniae.
   4526..4647    +  polyA_signal   SV40 poly(A) signal: SV40 polyadenylation signal
   4720..4736    -  protein_bind   lac operator: The lac repressor binds to the lac operator to inhibit transcription in E. coli. This inhibition can be relieved by adding lactose or isopropyl-β-D-thiogalactopyranoside (IPTG). lac repressor encoded by lacI
   4744..4774    -  promoter       lac promoter: promoter for the E. coli lac operon
   4789..4810    -  protein_bind   CAP binding site: CAP binding activates transcription in the presence of cAMP. E. coli catabolite activator protein
   4823..4915    -  CDS            lacI (fragment): lac repressor; lacI; The lac repressor binds to the lac operator to inhibit transcription in E. coli. This inhibition can be relieved by adding lactose or isopropyl-β-D-thiogalactopyranoside (IPTG).
   5098..5686    -  rep_origin     ori: high-copy-number ColE1/pMB1/pBR322/pUC origin of replication
   5857..6717    -  CDS            AmpR: β-lactamase; bla; confers resistance to ampicillin, carbenicillin, and related antibiotics
   6718..6822    -  promoter       AmpR promoter: bla
   6881..6933    -  misc_feature   bom (fragment): basis of mobility region from pBR322
>Addgene plasmid #169953 | pcDNA3.1 LIC 6A CARD8-FLAG F370G | addgene full sequence | sequence record 332578 | Addgene NGS Result
GACATTGATTATTGACTAGTTATTAATAGTAATCAATTACGGGGTCATTAGTTCATAGCCCATATATGGA
GTTCCGCGTTACATAACTTACGGTAAATGGCCCGCCTGGCTGACCGCCCAACGACCCCCGCCCATTGACG
TCAATAATGACGTATGTTCCCATAGTAACGCCAATAGGGACTTTCCATTGACGTCAATGGGTGGAGTATT
TACGGTAAACTGCCCACTTGGCAGTACATCAAGTGTATCATATGCCAAGTACGCCCCCTATTGACGTCAA
TGACGGTAAATGGCCCGCCTGGCATTATGCCCAGTACATGACCTTATGGGACTTTCCTACTTGGCAGTAC
ATCTACGTATTAGTCATCGCTATTACCATGGTGATGCGGTTTTGGCAGTACATCAATGGGCGTGGATAGC
GGTTTGACTCACGGGGATTTCCAAGTCTCCACCCCATTGACGTCAATGGGAGTTTGTTTTGGCACCAAAA
TCAACGGGACTTTCCAAAATGTCGTAACAACTCCGCCCCATTGACGCAAATGGGCGGTAGGCGTGTACGG
TGGGAGGTCTATATAAGCAGAGCTCTCTGGCTAACTAGAGAACCCACTGCTTACTGGCTTATCGAAATTA
ATACGACTCACTATAGGGAGACCCAAGCTTGGTACCGAGCTCGGATCCCTACTTCCAATCCAATGCAATG
GAAAAAAAGGAGTGTCCAGAAAAGAGTAGCAGCAGTGAGGAAGAGCTGCCGAGACGGGACAGTGGATCCA
GTAGGAACATAGATGCATCCAAACTCATTAGACTACAAGGATCACGGAAACTGTTGGTTGACAATAGCAT
ACGGGAACTGCAATACACAAAAACTGGAATTTTTTTTCAGGCTGAGGCCTGTGTGACAAATGATACGGTA
TACAGGGAGCTACCCTGTGTTTCTGAGACCCTTTGTGACATCTCACATTTTTTCCAAGAAGATGATGAGA
CAGAGGCAGAGCCATTATTGTTCCGTGCTGTTCCTGAGTGTCAACTATCTGGGGGGGACATTCCCAGTGT
ATCAGAAGAGCAGGAATCTTCAGAGGGACAAGATTCAGGAGACATTTGCTCAGAAGAGAATCAAATAGTT
TCCTCTTATGCTTCTAAAGTCTGTTTTGAGATCGAAGAAGATTATAAAAATCGTCAGTTTCTGGGGCCTG
AAGGAAATGTGGATGTTGAGTTGATTGATAAGAGCACAAACAGATACAGCGTTTGGTTCCCCACTGCTGG
CTGGTATCTGTGGTCAGCCACAGGCCTCGGCTTCCTGGTAAGGGATGAGGTCACAGTGACGATTGCGTTT
GGTTCCTGGAGTCAGCACCTGGCCCTGGACCTGCAGCACCATGAACAGTGGCTGGTGGGCGGCCCCTTGT
TTGATGTCACTGCAGAGCCAGAGGAGGCTGTCGCCGAAATCCACCTCCCCCACTTCATCTCCCTCCAAGC
AGGTGAGGTGGACGTCTCCTGGTTTCTCGTTGCCCATTTTAAGAATGAAGGGATGGTCCTGGAGCATCCA
GCCCGGGTGGAGCCTTTCTATGCTGTCCTGGAAAGCCCCAGCTTCTCTCTGATGGGCATCCTGCTGCGGA
TCGCCAGTGGGACTCGCCTCTCCATCCCCATCACTTCCAACACATTGATCTATTATCACCCCCACCCCGA
AGATATTAAGTTCCACTTGTACCTTGTCCCCAGCGACGCCTTGCTAACAAAGGCGATAGATGATGAGGAA
GATCGCTTCCATGGTGTGCGCCTGCAGACTTCGCCCCCAATGGAACCCCTGAACGGTGGTTCCAGTTATA
TTGTGTCTAATTCTGCTAACCTGAAAGTAATGCCCAAGGAGTTGAAATTGTCCTACAGGAGCCCTGGAGA
AATTCAGCACTTCTCAAAATTCTATGCTGGGCAGATGAAGGAACCCATTCAACTTGAGATTACTGAAAAA
AGACATGGGACTTTGGTGTGGGATACTGAGGTGAAGCCAGTGGATCTCCAGCTTGTAGCTGCATCAGCCC
CTCCTCCTTTCTCAGGTGCAGCCTTTGTGAAGGAGAACCACCGGCAACTCCAAGCCAGGATGGGGGACCT
GAAAGGGGTGCTCGATGATCTCCAAGACAATGAGGTTCTTACTGAGAATGAGAAGGAGCTGGTGGAGCAG
GAAAAGACACGGCAGAGCAAGAATGAGGCCTTGCTGAGCATGGTGGAGAAGAAAGGGGACCTGGCCCTGG
ACGTGCTCTTCAGAAGCATTAGTGAAAGGGACCCTTACCTCGTGTCCTATCTTAGACAGCAGAATTTGGA
CCCAGCTTTCTTGTACAAAGTGGTTGATATCGACTACAAGGACGATGACGACAAGTAGTAATAACATTGG
AAGTGGATAATCTAGAGGGCCCTATTCTATAGTGTCACCTAAATGCTAGAGCTCGCTGATCAGCCTCGAC
TGTGCCTTCTAGTTGCCAGCCATCTGTTGTTTGCCCCTCCCCCGTGCCTTCCTTGACCCTGGAAGGTGCC
ACTCCCACTGTCCTTTCCTAATAAAATGAGGAAATTGCATCGCATTGTCTGAGTAGGTGTCATTCTATTC
TGGGGGGTGGGGTGGGGCAGGACAGCAAGGGGGAGGATTGGGAAGACAATAGCAGGCATGCTGGGGATGC
GGTGGGCTCTATGGCTTCTGAGGCGGAAAGAACCAGCTGGGGCTCTAGGGGGTATCCCC
[124 nt withheld, positions 2720-2843]
C
[91 nt withheld, positions 2845-2935]
A
[49 nt withheld, positions 2937-2985]
CCTTTGACGTTGGAGTCCACGTTCTTT
[37 nt withheld, positions 3013-3049]
ACCCTATCTCGGTCTATTCTTTTGATTTATAAGGGATTTTGCCGATTTCGGCCTATTGGTTAAAAAATGA
GCTGATTTAACAAAAATTTAACGCGAATTAATTCTGTGGAATGTGTGTCAGTTAGGGTGTGGAAAGTCCC
CAGGCTCCCCAGCAGGCAGAAGTATGCAAAGCATGCATCTCAATTAGTCAGCAACCAGGTGTGGAAAGTC
CCCAGGCTCCCCAGCAGGCAGAAGTATGCAAAGCATGCATCTCAATTAGTCAGCAACCATAGTCCCGCCC
CTAACTCCGCCCATCCCGCCCCTAACTCCGCCCAGTTCCGCCCATTCTCCGCCCCATGGCTGACTAATTT
TTTTTATTTATGCAGAGGCCGAGGCCGCCTCTGCCTCTGAGCTATTCCAGAAGTAGTGAGGAGGCTTTTT
TGGAGGCCTAGGCTTTTGCAAAAAGCTCCCGGGAGCTTGTATATCCATTTTCGGATCTGATCAAGAGACA
GGATGAGGATCGTTTCGCATGATTGAACAAGATGGATTGCACGCAGGTTCTCCGGCCGCTTGGGTGGAGA
GGCTATTCGGCTATGACTGGGCACAACAGACAATCGGCTGCTCTGATGCCGCCGTGTTCCGGCTGTCAGC
GCAGGGGCGCCCGGTTCTTTTTGTCAAGACCGACCTGTCCGGTGCCCTGAATGAACTGCAGGACGAGGCA
GCGCGGCTATCGTGGCTGGCCACGACGGGCGTTCCTTGCGCAGCTGTGCTCGACGTTGTCACTGAAGCGG
GAAGGGACTGGCTGCTATTGGGCGAAGTGCCGGGGCAGGATCTCCTGTCATCTCACCTTGCTCCTGCCGA
GAAAGTATCCATCATGGCTGATGCAATGCGGCGGCTGCATACGCTTGATCCGGCTACCTGCCCATTCGAC
CACCAAGCGAAACATCGCATCGAGCGAGCACGTACTCGGATGGAAGCCGGTCTTGTCGATCAGGATGATC
TGGACGAAGAGCATCAGGGGCTCGCGCCAGCCGAACTGTTCGCCAGGCTCAAGGCGCGCATGCCCGACGG
CGAGGATCTCGTCGTGACCCATGGCGATGCCTGCTTGCCGAATATCATGGTGGAAAATGGCCGCTTTTCT
GGATTCATCGACTGTGGCCGGCTGGGTGTGGCGGACCGCTATCAGGACATAGCGTTGGCTACCCGTGATA
TTGCTGAAGAGCTTGGCGGCGAATGGGCTGACCGCTTCCTCGTGCTTTACGGTATCGCCGCTCCCGATTC
GCAGCGCATCGCCTTCTATCGCCTTCTTGACGAGTTCTTCTGAGCGGGACTCTGGGGTTCGAAATGACCG
ACCAAGCGACGCCCAACCTGCCATCACGAGATTTCGATTCCACCGCCGCCTTCTATGAAAGGTTGGGCTT
CGGAATCGTTTTCCGGGACGCCGGCTGGATGATCCTCCAGCGCGGGGATCTCATGCTGGAGTTCTTCGCC
CACCCCAACTTGTTTATTGCAGCTTATAATGGTTACAAATAAAGCAATAGCATCACAAATTTCACAAATA
AAGCATTTTTTTCACTGCATTCTAGTTGTGGTTTGTCCAAACTCATCAATGTATCTTATCATGTCTGTAT
ACCGTCGACCTCTAGCTAGAGCTTGGCGTAATCATGGTCATAGCTGTTTCCTGTGTGAAATTGTTATCCG
CTCACAATTCCACACAACATACGAGCCGGAAGCATAAAGTGTAAAGCCTGGGGTGCCTAATGAGTGAGCT
AACTCACATTAATTGCGTTGCGCTCACTGCCCGCTTTCCAGTCGGGAAACCTGTCGTGCCAGCTGCATTA
ATGAATCGGCCAACGCGCGGGGAGAGGCGGTTTGCGTATTGGGCGCTCTTCCGCTTCCTCGCTCACTGAC
TCGCTGCGCTCGGTCGTTCGGCTGCGGCGAGCGGTATCAGCTCACTCAAAGGCGGTAATACGGTTATCCA
CAGAATCAGGGGATAACGCAGGAAAGAACATGTGAGCAAAAGGCCAGCAAAAGGCCAGGAACCGTAAAAA
GGCCGCGTTGCTGGCGTTTTTCCATAGGCTCCGCCCCCCTGACGAGCATCACAAAAATCGACGCTCAAGT
CAGAGGTGGCGAAACCCGACAGGACTATAAAGATACCAGGCGTTTCCCCCTGGAAGCTCCCTCGTGCGCT
CTCCTGTTCCGACCCTGCCGCTTACCGGATACCTGTCCGCCTTTCTCCCTTCGGGAAGCGTGGCGCTTTC
TCATAGCTCACGCTGTAGGTATCTCAGTTCGGTGTAGGTCGTTCGCTCCAAGCTGGGCTGTGTGCACGAA
CCCCCCGTTCAGCCCGACCGCTGCGCCTTATCCGGTAACTATCGTCTTGAGTCCAACCCGGTAAGACACG
ACTTATCGCCACTGGCAGCAGCCACTGGTAACAGGATTAGCAGAGCGAGGTATGTAGGCGGTGCTACAGA
GTTCTTGAAGTGGTGGCCTAACTACGGCTACACTAGAAGAACAGTATTTGGTATCTGCGCTCTGCTGAAG
CCAGTTACCTTCGGAAAAAGAGTTGGTAGCTCTTGATCCGGCAAACAAACCACCGCTGGTAGCGGTGGTT
TTTTTGTTTGCAAGCAGCAGATTACGCGCAGAAAAAAAGGATCTCAAGAAGATCCTTTGATCTTTTCTAC
GGGGTCTGACGCTCAGTGGAACGAAAACTCACGTTAAGGGATTTTGGTCATGAGATTATCAAAAAGGATC
TTCACCTAGATCCTTTTAAATTAAAAATGAAGTTTTAAATCAATCTAAAGTATATATGAGTAAACTTGGT
CTGACAGTTACCAATGCTTAATCAGTGAGGCACCTATCTCAGCGATCTGTCTATTTCGTTCATCCATAGT
TGCCTGACTCCCCGTCGTGTAGATAACTACGATACGGGAGGGCTTACCATCTGGCCCCAGTGCTGCAATG
ATACCGCGAGACCCACGCTCACCGGCTCCAGATTTATCAGCAATAAACCAGCCAGCCGGAAGGGCCGAGC
GCAGAAGTGGTCCTGCAACTTTATCCGCCTCCATCCAGTCTATTAATTGTTGCCGGGAAGCTAGAGTAAG
TAGTTCGCCAGTTAATAGTTTGCGCAACGTTGTTGCCATTGCTACAGGCATCGTGGTGTCACGCTCGTCG
TTTGGTATGGCTTCATTCAGCTCCGGTTCCCAACGATCAAGGCGAGTTACATGATCCCCCATGTTGTGCA
AAAAAGCGGTTAGCTCCTTCGGTCCTCCGATCGTTGTCAGAAGTAAGTTGGCCGCAGTGTTATCACTCAT
GGTTATGGCAGCACTGCATAATTCTCTTACTGTCATGCCATCCGTAAGATGCTTTTCTGTGACTGGTGAG
TACTCAACCAAGTCATTCTGAGAATAGTGTATGCGGCGACCGAGTTGCTCTTGCCCGGCGTCAATACGGG
ATAATACCGCGCCACATAGCAGAACTTTAAAAGTGCTCATCATTGGAAAACGTTCTTCGGGGCGAAAACT
CTCAAGGATCTTACCGCTGTTGAGATCCAGTTCGATGTAACCCACTCGTGCACCCAACTGATCTTCAGCA
TCTTTTACTTTCACCAGCGTTTCTGGGTGAGCAAAAACAGGAAGGCAAAATGCCGCAAAAAAGGGAATAA
GGGCGACACGGAAATGTTGAATACTCATACTCTTCCTTTTTCATTATTATTGAAGCATTTATCAGGGTTA
TTGTCTCATGAGCGGATACATATTTGAATGTATTTAGAAAAATAAACAAATAGGGGTTCCGCGCACATTT
CCCCGAAAAGTGCCACCTGACGTCGACGGATCGGGAGATCTCCCGATCCCCTATGGTGCACTCTCAGTAC
AATCTGCTCTGATGCCGCATAGTTAAGCCAGTATCTGCTCCCTGCTTGTGTGTTGGAGGTCGCTGAGTAG
TGCGCGAGCAAAATTTAAGCTACAACAAGGCAAGGCTTGACCGACAATTGCATGAAGAATCTGCTTAGGG
TTAGGCGTTTTGCGCTGCTTCGCGATGTACGGGCCAGATATACGCGTT
