>Addgene plasmid #169953 | pcDNA3.1 LIC 6A CARD8-FLAG F370G | depositor partial sequence | sequence record 329278 | Insert sequence
ATGGAAAAAAAGGAGTGTCCAGAAAAGAGTAGCAGCAGTGAGGAAGAGCTGCCGAGACGGGACAGTGGAT
CCAGTAGGAACATAGATGCATCCAAACTCATTAGACTACAAGGATCACGGAAACTGTTGGTTGACAATAG
CATACGGGAACTGCAATACACAAAAACTGGAATTTTTTTTCAGGCTGAGGCCTGTGTGACAAATGATACG
GTATACAGGGAGCTACCCTGTGTTTCTGAGACCCTTTGTGACATCTCACATTTTTTCCAAGAAGATGATG
AGACAGAGGCAGAGCCATTATTGTTCCGTGCTGTTCCTGAGTGTCAACTATCTGGGGGGGACATTCCCAG
TGTATCAGAAGAGCAGGAATCTTCAGAGGGACAAGATTCAGGAGACATTTGCTCAGAAGAGAATCAAATA
GTTTCCTCTTATGCTTCTAAAGTCTGTTTTGAGATCGAAGAAGATTATAAAAATCGTCAGTTTCTGGGGC
CTGAAGGAAATGTGGATGTTGAGTTGATTGATAAGAGCACAAACAGATACAGCGTTTGGTTCCCCACTGC
TGGCTGGTATCTGTGGTCAGCCACAGGCCTCGGCTTCCTGGTAAGGGATGAGGTCACAGTGACGATTGCG
TTTGGTTCCTGGAGTCAGCACCTGGCCCTGGACCTGCAGCACCATGAACAGTGGCTGGTGGGCGGCCCCT
TGTTTGATGTCACTGCAGAGCCAGAGGAGGCTGTCGCCGAAATCCACCTCCCCCACTTCATCTCCCTCCA
AGCAGGTGAGGTGGACGTCTCCTGGTTTCTCGTTGCCCATTTTAAGAATGAAGGGATGGTCCTGGAGCAT
CCAGCCCGGGTGGAGCCTTTCTATGCTGTCCTGGAAAGCCCCAGCTTCTCTCTGATGGGCATCCTGCTGC
GGATCGCCAGTGGGACTCGCCTCTCCATCCCCATCACTTCCAACACATTGATCTATTATCACCCCCACCC
CGAAGATATTAAGTTCCACTTGTACCTTGTCCCCAGCGACGCCTTGCTAACAAAGGCGATAGATGATGAG
GAAGATCGCTTCCATGGTGTGCGCCTGCAGACTTCGCCCCCAATGGAACCCCTGAACGGTGGTTCCAGTT
ATATTGTGTCTAATTCTGCTAACCTGAAAGTAATGCCCAAGGAGTTGAAATTGTCCTACAGGAGCCCTGG
AGAAATTCAGCACTTCTCAAAATTCTATGCTGGGCAGATGAAGGAACCCATTCAACTTGAGATTACTGAA
AAAAGACATGGGACTTTGGTGTGGGATACTGAGGTGAAGCCAGTGGATCTCCAGCTTGTAGCTGCATCAG
CCCCTCCTCCTTTCTCAGGTGCAGCCTTTGTGAAGGAGAACCACCGGCAACTCCAAGCCAGGATGGGGGA
CCTGAAAGGGGTGCTCGATGATCTCCAAGACAATGAGGTTCTTACTGAGAATGAGAAGGAGCTGGTGGAG
CAGGAAAAGACACGGCAGAGCAAGAATGAGGCCTTGCTGAGCATGGTGGAGAAGAAAGGGGACCTGGCCC
TGGACGTGCTCTTCAGAAGCATTAGTGAAAGGGACCCTTACCTCGTGTCCTATCTTAGACAGCAGAATTT
GGACCCAGCTTTCTTGTACAAAGTGGTTGATATCGACTACAAGGACGATGACGACAAGTAG
